Addgene plasmid #122540: pBT3014
Purpose: Expression of a C. elegan codon optimized florescent protein (CemOrange2) fused to a late endosome localized gene (rab-7) under the intestinal specific promoter nhx-2
Depositing lab: Gary Silverman. Depositing organization: Washington University in Saint Louis. Publication: CemOrange2 fusions facilitate multifluorophore subcellular imaging in C. elegans. Thomas BJ, Wight IE, Chou WYY, Moreno M, Dawson Z, Homayouni A, Huang H, Kim H, Jia H, Buland JR, Wambach JA, Cole FS, Pak SC, Silverman GA, Luke CJ. PLoS One. 2019 Mar 26;14(3):e0214257. doi: 10.1371/journal.pone.0214257. eCollection 2019. PubMed 30913273.
Backbone
  Vector backbone: pPD49.26
  Vector type: Bacterial Expression
Growth in bacteria
  Bacterial resistance: Ampicillin, 100 μg/mL
  Growth temperature: 37°C
  Growth strain: DH5alpha
  Copy number: High Copy
Gene/Insert
  Gene/Insert name: Pnhx-2_CemOrange2::rab-7
  Species: C. elegans (nematode), Synthetic
  Entrez Gene: rab-7 (a.k.a. CELE_W03C9.3)
  Promoter: Pnhx-2
  Cloning method: Gibson Cloning
Terms and licenses: Academic/Nonprofit Terms; Industry Terms: Not Available to Industry
How to cite: pBT3014 was a gift from Gary Silverman (Addgene plasmid # 122540 ; http://n2t.net/addgene:122540 ; RRID:Addgene_122540)
