[The description below was written by a language model from this plasmid's Addgene catalogue record and pLannotate feature annotations shown in this document.]
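Description:
pBT3014 is a C. elegans transgene plasmid built on the pPD49.26 worm expression backbone. The repository lists its vector type as bacterial expression, but the stated purpose is expression in the nematode intestine. In E. coli it is maintained as a high-copy plasmid through a ColE1/pUC-type origin and selected with ampicillin via the β-lactamase gene and its own promoter. The 7,115 nt sequence also carries backbone remnants with no role in the payload: fragments of rop, the pBR322 bom region and lacI, along with the lac promoter, operator and CAP binding site, and a piece of the pUC multiple cloning site.

The insert, assembled by Gibson cloning, places the intestine-specific nhx-2 promoter upstream of CemOrange2, a C. elegans codon-optimized version of the orange fluorescent protein mOrange2, fused in frame to rab-7. The automated annotation does not label the promoter, which presumably occupies the unannotated region ahead of the mOrange2 reading frame. Downstream of the fluorophore, the annotation tool reports several separated fragments matching Rab GTPases from other species. These are best read as homology hits to the conserved Rab domains of the worm rab-7 sequence, and their interruption suggests intervening non-coding segments, although the record does not say whether genomic or cDNA sequence was used. A short match to C. elegans aex-5 lies further downstream and the record does not explain it.

Because RAB-7 localizes to late endosomes, the fusion serves as an orange marker for that compartment in intestinal cells. It is intended for live subcellular imaging in combination with other fluorophores.
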