Features (pLannotate 1.2.2; 15 found; start..end, strand, type, name):
   1603..1619    -  misc_feature   MCS (fragment): pUC18/19 multiple cloning site
   1729..2589    +  CDS            mOrange2: mOrange2 is a basic (constitutively fluorescent) orange fluorescent protein published in 2008, derived from Discosoma sp.. It has high acid sensitivity.
   2799..2885    +  CDS            RABG3B (fragment): RAG3B_ARATH - Also known as RAB7, RAB75. Experimental evidence at protein level: Swiss-Prot protein existence level 1. Intracellular vesicle trafficking and protein transport. Functions in autophagy. Involved in xylem and tracheary element differentiation. From Arabidopsis thaliana (Mouse-ear cress).
   2920..3054    +  CDS            RAB8A (fragment): RAB8A_CANLF - Also known as MEL, RAB8. Experimental evidence at protein level: Swiss-Prot protein existence level 1. The small GTPases Rab are key regulators of intracellular membrane trafficking, from the formation of transport vesicles to their fusion with membranes. Rabs cycle between an inactive GDP-bound form and an active GTP-bound form that is able to recruit to membranes different sets of downstream effectors directly responsible for vesicle formation, movement, tethering and fusion. That Rab is involved in polarized vesicular trafficking and neurotransmitter release. Together with RAB
   3262..3444    +  CDS            RAB10 (fragment): RAB10_CHICK - Experimental evidence at transcript level: Swiss-Prot protein existence level 2. The small GTPases Rab are key regulators of intracellular membrane trafficking, from the formation of transport vesicles to their fusion with membranes. Rabs cycle between an inactive GDP-bound form and an active GTP-bound form that is able to recruit to membranes different set of downstream effectors directly responsible for vesicle formation, movement, tethering and fusion. That Rab is mainly involved in the biosynthetic transport of proteins from the Golgi to the plasma membrane. Plays also a spec
   4381..4533    +  CDS            aex-5 (fragment): AEX5_CAEEL - Also known as kpc-3 From Caenorhabditis elegans.
   4660..4695    +  CDS            rop (fragment): Rop protein, which maintains plasmids at low copy number; rop
   4797..4896    +  misc_feature   bom (fragment): basis of mobility region from pBR322
   4994..5098    +  promoter       AmpR promoter: bla
   5099..5959    +  CDS            AmpR: β-lactamase; bla; confers resistance to ampicillin, carbenicillin, and related antibiotics
   6130..6718    +  rep_origin     ori: high-copy-number ColE1/pMB1/pBR322/pUC origin of replication
   6901..6993    +  CDS            lacI (fragment): lac repressor; lacI; The lac repressor binds to the lac operator to inhibit transcription in E. coli. This inhibition can be relieved by adding lactose or isopropyl-β-D-thiogalactopyranoside (IPTG).
   7006..7027    +  protein_bind   CAP binding site: CAP binding activates transcription in the presence of cAMP. E. coli catabolite activator protein
   7042..7072    +  promoter       lac promoter: promoter for the E. coli lac operon
   7080..7096    +  protein_bind   lac operator: The lac repressor binds to the lac operator to inhibit transcription in E. coli. This inhibition can be relieved by adding lactose or isopropyl-β-D-thiogalactopyranoside (IPTG). lac repressor encoded by lacI
>Addgene plasmid #122540 | pBT3014 | addgene full sequence | sequence record 238121 | Addgene NGS Result
ATGACCATGATTACGCCAAGCTTCCTTCCAAGTTATTGACAAGTATTAACTGCACTTCTCATAAAAATTT
TTCAAATAGATCTATTTAGTCTGGAATAGGAATACTTTTGGCAATTTTCTTGAGAATCATAGAAGACGAA
TTTCTGAACTGCTCTTTGTGAAGCCACGCCCATATATTGGCATTTTTGTATCCAATTTTTTGTAGAGTAC
CTGAATCATTGTCACTACATCTGCTAAACAATATATGGAAGTTCTATGAGAGGTGAAAGGTAAATCATAT
AACAACTGTAATAACATAGAAATGATTGTAGTATATTTCCAATTAGGCTGAGTTGATCTTATTGAAGAGT
TTGAATCATAGCAATTTTTTCCTCTTTTAGTATTTTTCAAAACAAATTTTCACAATGTTAGATGTAGTAT
TTAGCATTAAGGCATCTGTAATCTCCCAGAAATGTTTTGGGAATAAAACCCTTTGACTCTTTGGTCCTTT
TTTGCTCCAAATAATATCTGATTTTAACCCGTTCTGATCTACTTTTTACCTTTCGATCGTCACATCCGCG
TACACGTTTCTCTTGCTCTCAATTGCTTATCTTTATGGCCTTTTCCCCCACTTTTTGTCGACTATCATGC
GGACGTGGCTTCCTTGCTCCCTCCCGGTTTTTTTGAAAACACTTGTGAATTTATTTTTTGTGGTCAAAAT
TACGAAACATTTGAATTCTCAATCTATTTATAGACCGGGTGTGGTATGTTATGCCATGTTTTTGTCATTG
CCAAATGAACATCGATATTTTAATTTTCTGAACTTACCGTACCCCCTGCGTTACTATTTTATTTTTAATT
TGTATAATTTCATTGCTATAATTTGTTGTCCTTGAAACATTGAAGATATCGAAGAAATAATGACAAAAAT
CAGATAGAACAATTTTTCCTACTCATCAACTCACATTTTTCTATTTTCTCTTGTGCGAAAAAAATAGTAT
ATTGGGAATATTTATAGTATTGCAACTTTTCTCTTAGTTCGCAGAGTTGCAATACTACTAGATCCCTAAT
AGAGGAAATATGGTGACCAGCTTTTTGCAATTGGAAAGTTGGGAAAAAAGTATATATATTAATAGACTTA
CATTCTTGTAGTTCGTAGAATTTTTCAGGAAATCTGACACGCAAGACTTTTTCAAAAAGTTTTTTTTTTT
AATTTGGCAATCTGCCAAAACGTTTACTGAACATTTTGAAAACATCTACCAGTACCTTTAACACAACGAA
AAATTGTTCTAAGCAATATTAACTGTGATAATTGATGTTAAGACCTGAAATTTAATCACAAATTTCACCT
GGAAATGACAGTAATCGGCTTCTAAATACTGTCGACACAAGTGCCATACCTAAGATTCCAATCCTATTAC
CATGTTTCCCAATTTCATTCTCTTTCGTATCTCTATTTCTCTTCTTTATTATCAATTACTTTTTATCAGT
TCTTCGTTTGCTTTAACATCAAGAGCACATAGCGCTCTCTCGTCTCTCTCTCATGCTCTTTTTGAACTTT
TACAAAAAACTATTTCCGGTTGTTTTGATTCTTGGAATTTGAAATAATTTTCAGTGATTAAATCTAGAGG
ATCCCCGGGATTGGCCAAAGGACCCAAAGGTATGTTTCGAATGATACTAACATAACATAGAACATTTTCA
GGAGGACCCTTGGCTAGCCTCGAGAGGCCTGGTACCATGGGCGGAAAAATGGTCTCCAAGGGAGAGGAGA
ACAACATGGCCATCATCAAGGAGTTCATGCGTTTCAAGGTCCGTATGGAGGGATCCGTCAACGGACACGA
GTTCGAGATCGAGGGAGAGGGAGAGGGACGTCCATACGAGGGATTCCAAACCGCCAAGCTCAAGGTCACC
AAGGTAAGTTTAAACATATATATACTAACTAACCCTGATTATTTAAATTTTCAGGGAGGACCACTCCCAT
TCGCCTGGGACATCCTCTCCCCACACTTCACCTACGGATCCAAGGCCTACGTCAAGCACCCAGCCGACAT
CCCAGACTACTTCAAGCTCTCCTTCCCAGAGGGATTCAAGTGGGAGCGTGTCATGAACTACGAGGACGGA
GGAGTCGTCACCGTCACCCAAGACTCCTCCCTCCAAGACGGAGAGTTCATCTACAAGGTAAGTTTAAACA
GTTCGGTACTAACTAACCATACATATTTAAATTTTCAGGTCAAGCTCCGTGGAACCAACTTCCCATCCGA
CGGACCAGTCATGCAAAAGAAGACCATGGGATGGGAGGCCTCCTCCGAGCGTATGTACCCAGAGGACGGA
GCCCTCAAGGGAAAGATCAAGATGCGTCTCAAGCTCAAGGTAAGTTTAAACATGATTTTACTAACTAACT
AATCTGATTTAAATTTTCAGGACGGAGGACACTACACCTCCGAGGTCAAGACCACCTACAAGGCCAAGAA
GCCAGTCCAACTCCCAGGAGCCTACATCGTCGACATCAAGCTCGACATCACCTCCCACAACGAGGACTAC
ACCATCGTCGAGCAATACGAGCGTGCCGAGGGACGTCACTCCACCGGAGGAATGGACGAACTCTACAAGC
TTAACGGTCCTAGGAGATCTGAATTCGGCGCCTCGGGAACCAGAAAGAAGGCGCTGCTCAAAGTGATCAT
TCTCGGAGATTCGGGCGTTGGAAAAACATCTTTGATGAATCAATATGTAAATCGGCGATTTAGTAATCAA
TATAAGGTTTGTCAATTTTTTTAGAAACTGAAATTTTTGTTTAAACTCAAAATTCTCCCTGAAATATAAA
CAAATTTCTCCTTCAGGCAACGATTGGAGCCGACTTCCTCACACGCGACGTAAACATTGACGACAGAACC
GTCACTCTTCAGGTGAAAAATTATCAAAAATAGACAAAATTTTACACAAAAATTTCAGATCTGGGATACA
GCCGGCCAGGAACGTTTCCAATCGCTCGGAGTCGCTTTTTATCGTGGAGCCGATTGCTGTGTGCTGGCTT
TTGACGTCACAAATGCCGCCTCGTTCAAATCGCTTGACTCGTGGCGTGACGAGTTTCTGATTCAGGCTAG
GTACGGGGAATATTTAGAAAAATCACATTTTTTCTGTAAAAAAACTGAAAAATTCATTATTTTTCTCTAA
TAAAACGGAAAAATCCACCATTTTTCTCCAAAAAATTCGAAAAATCCACGGTTTTTCTATAAAACTTCAA
ATTCTTGCAGCCCCCGCGATCCAGACCATTTCCCGTTTGTCCTGCTCGGAAACAAGGTGGATTTGGAGTC
ACAGCGTGCCGTTTCGTCAAAACGTGCTCAATCTTGGTGCCAGACGAAGGGAAATATTCCGTATTACGAG
GTTTCTGCCAAGGAAGCTCTCAACGTTGAAGCCGCATTTTTGGCAATTGCTCGTGATGCGTTGGCTAGAG
AATCTCAGGTAAAAATGCGGCGAAATTGGATTTTCCTGTGAAATTAAAAAATGTGAAATTTCGGGCGGAA
ATTGATTTTTTTGTAATTAAAAACTAGTTATATAGTGAAAATAGCTTTAAAATCGTGAAAAAAGTACGCA
GAAATCAAGAAAAACTGCCAAATTTCGGTTGAAAATGGCATAACTTAGCGATTTTGAAGCTAAAAATCAA
AGAAATTGGTTAGAAAACTGGTTTTTTCAAAAAATTTGAAAAATCTAAAACTAAATAAATATATCAAAAA
TATGCTGCGTTTTATGTAAAAATTTGAATTTTTCCAACAAAAAGCAAACTAAAAATTTTAAATTTTTCAG
GAAACCAACGATTTCCCAGAGTTTCCCGACCAAATCCGTCTCAACCCAAATCAACAGAACCAGCAGAATT
CGGGATGCAATTGTTAATAAGAGCTCCGCATCGGCCGCTGTCATCAGATCGCCATCTCGCGCCCGTGCCT
CTGACTTCTAAGTCCAATTACTCTTCAACATCCCTACATGCTCTTTCTCCCTGTGCTCCCACCCCCTATT
TTTGTTATTATCAAAAAACTTCTCTTAATTTCTTTGTTTTTTAGCTTCTTTTAAGTCACCTCTAACAATG
AAATTGTGTAGATTCAAAAATAGAATTAATTCGTAATAAAAAGTCGAAAAAAATTGTGCTCCCTCCCCCC
ATTAATAATAATTCTATCCCAAAATCTACACAATGTTCTGTGTACACTTCTTATGTTTTTTACTTCTGAT
AAATTTTTTTGAAACATCATAGAAAAAACCGCACACAAAATACCTTATCATATGTTACGTTTCAGTTTAT
GACCGCAATTTTTATTTCTTCGCACGTCTGGGCCTCTCATGACGTCAAATCATGCTCATCGTGAAAAAGT
TTTGGAGTATTTTTGGAATTTTTCAATCAAGTGAAAGTTTATGAAATTAATTTTCCTGCTTTTGCTTTTT
GGGGTTTCCCCTATTGTTTGTCAAGATTTCGAGGACGGCGTTTTTCTTGCTAAAATCACAAGTATTGATG
AGCACGATGCAAGAAAGATCGGAAGAAGGTTTGGGTTTGAGGCTCAGTGGAAGGTGAGTAGAAGTTGATA
ATTTGAAAGTGGAGTAGTGTCTATGGGGTTTTTGCCTTAAATGACAGAATACATTCCCAATATACCAAAC
ATAACTGTTTCTACTAGTCGGCCGTACGGGCCCTTTCGTCTCGCGCGTTTCGGTGATGACGGTGAAAACC
TCTGACACATGCAGCTCCCGGAGACGGTCACAGCTTGTCTGTAAGCGGATGCCGGGAGCAGACAAGCCCG
TCAGGGCGCGTCAGCGGGTGTTGGCGGGTGTCGGGGCTGGCTTAACTATGCGGCATCAGAGCAGATTGTA
CTGAGAGTGCACCATATGCGGTGTGAAATACCGCACAGATGCGTAAGGAGAAAATACCGCATCAGGCGGC
CTTAAGGGCCTCGTGATACGCCTATTTTTATAGGTTAATGTCATGATAATAATGGTTTCTTAGACGTCAG
GTGGCACTTTTCGGGGAAATGTGCGCGGAACCCCTATTTGTTTATTTTTCTAAATACATTCAAATATGTA
TCCGCTCATGAGACAATAACCCTGATAAATGCTTCAATAATATTGAAAAAGGAAGAGTATGAGTATTCAA
CATTTCCGTGTCGCCCTTATTCCCTTTTTTGCGGCATTTTGCCTTCCTGTTTTTGCTCACCCAGAAACGC
TGGTGAAAGTAAAAGATGCTGAAGATCAGTTGGGTGCACGAGTGGGTTACATCGAACTGGATCTCAACAG
CGGTAAGATCCTTGAGAGTTTTCGCCCCGAAGAACGTTTTCCAATGATGAGCACTTTTAAAGTTCTGCTA
TGTGGCGCGGTATTATCCCGTATTGACGCCGGGCAAGAGCAACTCGGTCGCCGCATACACTATTCTCAGA
ATGACTTGGTTGAGTACTCACCAGTCACAGAAAAGCATCTTACGGATGGCATGACAGTAAGAGAATTATG
CAGTGCTGCCATAACCATGAGTGATAACACTGCGGCCAACTTACTTCTGACAACGATCGGAGGACCGAAG
GAGCTAACCGCTTTTTTGCACAACATGGGGGATCATGTAACTCGCCTTGATCGTTGGGAACCGGAGCTGA
ATGAAGCCATACCAAACGACGAGCGTGACACCACGATGCCTGTAGCAATGGCAACAACGTTGCGCAAACT
ATTAACTGGCGAACTACTTACTCTAGCTTCCCGGCAACAATTAATAGACTGGATGGAGGCGGATAAAGTT
GCAGGACCACTTCTGCGCTCGGCCCTTCCGGCTGGCTGGTTTATTGCTGATAAATCTGGAGCCGGTGAGC
GTGGGTCTCGCGGTATCATTGCAGCACTGGGGCCAGATGGTAAGCCCTCCCGTATCGTAGTTATCTACAC
GACGGGGAGTCAGGCAACTATGGATGAACGAAATAGACAGATCGCTGAGATAGGTGCCTCACTGATTAAG
CATTGGTAACTGTCAGACCAAGTTTACTCATATATACTTTAGATTGATTTAAAACTTCATTTTTAATTTA
AAAGGATCTAGGTGAAGATCCTTTTTGATAATCTCATGACCAAAATCCCTTAACGTGAGTTTTCGTTCCA
CTGAGCGTCAGACCCCGTAGAAAAGATCAAAGGATCTTCTTGAGATCCTTTTTTTCTGCGCGTAATCTGC
TGCTTGCAAACAAAAAAACCACCGCTACCAGCGGTGGTTTGTTTGCCGGATCAAGAGCTACCAACTCTTT
TTCCGAAGGTAACTGGCTTCAGCAGAGCGCAGATACCAAATACTGTTCTTCTAGTGTAGCCGTAGTTAGG
CCACCACTTCAAGAACTCTGTAGCACCGCCTACATACCTCGCTCTGCTAATCCTGTTACCAGTGGCTGCT
GCCAGTGGCGATAAGTCGTGTCTTACCGGGTTGGACTCAAGACGATAGTTACCGGATAAGGCGCAGCGGT
CGGGCTGAACGGGGGGTTCGTGCACACAGCCCAGCTTGGAGCGAACGACCTACACCGAACTGAGATACCT
ACAGCGTGAGCTATGAGAAAGCGCCACGCTTCCCGAAGGGAGAAAGGCGGACAGGTATCCGGTAAGCGGC
AGGGTCGGAACAGGAGAGCGCACGAGGGAGCTTCCAGGGGGAAACGCCTGGTATCTTTATAGTCCTGTCG
GGTTTCGCCACCTCTGACTTGAGCGTCGATTTTTGTGATGCTCGTCAGGGGGGCGGAGCCTATGGAAAAA
CGCCAGCAACGCGGCCTTTTTACGGTTCCTGGCCTTTTGCTGGCCTTTTGCTCACATGTTCTTTCCTGCG
TTATCCCCTGATTCTGTGGATAACCGTATTACCGCCTTTGAGTGAGCTGATACCGCTCGCCGCAGCCGAA
CGACCGAGCGCAGCGAGTCAGTGAGCGAGGAAGCGGAAGAGCGCCCAATACGCAAACCGCCTCTCCCCGC
GCGTTGGCCGATTCATTAATGCAGCTGGCACGACAGGTTTCCCGACTGGAAAGCGGGCAGTGAGCGCAAC
GCAATTAATGTGAGTTAGCTCACTCATTAGGCACCCCAGGCTTTACACTTTATGCTTCCGGCTCGTATGT
TGTGTGGAATTGTGAGCGGATAACAATTTCACACAGGAAACAGCT
